Addgene plasmid #146306: pCIneo-lambdaN-HA-HsTNRC6C-C-term_F
Purpose: Mammalian Expression of HsTNRC6C-Cterm
Depositing lab: Elisa Izaurralde. Depositing organization: Max Planck Institute for Developmental Biology. Publication: The C-terminal domains of human TNRC6A, TNRC6B, and TNRC6C silence bound transcripts independently of Argonaute proteins. Lazzaretti D, Tournier I, Izaurralde E. RNA. 2009 Jun . 15(6):1059-66. 10.1261/rna.1606309 PubMed 19383768.
Backbone
  Vector backbone: pCI-neo
  Vector type: Mammalian Expression
Growth in bacteria
  Bacterial resistance: Ampicillin, 100 μg/mL
  Growth temperature: 37°C
  Growth strain: DH5alpha
  Copy number: High Copy
Gene/Insert
  Gene/Insert name: HsTNRC6C-Cterm
  Species: H. sapiens (human)
  Entrez Gene: TNRC6C
  Mutation: R1503C
  Cloning method: Unknown
Terms and licenses: Academic/Nonprofit Terms; Industry Terms: Not Available to Industry
Depositor comments: sequence according to the sequence given by NCBI: NM_018996.3 Plasmids from this collection were made available to the research community and donated after the lab closed. Please note that the sequence provided by the depositing laboratory may be theoretical/predicted or based on Sanger sequencing results. There may be discrepancies between sequencing results obtained by Addgene and the depositor sequence. If an Addgene verified sequence is not available, please contact before placing your order to request that our lab fully sequence the plasmid.
How to cite: pCIneo-lambdaN-HA-HsTNRC6C-C-term_F was a gift from Elisa Izaurralde (Addgene plasmid # 146306 ; http://n2t.net/addgene:146306 ; RRID:Addgene_146306)
