[The description below was written by a language model from this plasmid's Addgene catalogue record and pLannotate feature annotations shown in this document.]
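Description:
pCIneo-lambdaN-HA-HsTNRC6C-C-term_F is a mammalian expression plasmid of about 8 kb built on the pCI-neo backbone. It is propagated in E. coli as a high-copy plasmid through a ColE1/pUC-type origin and selected with ampicillin via the β-lactamase gene. An f1 origin is also present, allowing single-stranded DNA production. For mammalian cells, a separate cassette places the neomycin phosphotransferase gene under the SV40 enhancer/early promoter with a synthetic poly(A) signal, which permits G418 selection of stable transfectants.

The expression unit is driven by the human CMV immediate-early enhancer and promoter, followed by the chimeric β-globin/immunoglobulin intron that improves transcript processing and expression, and is terminated by the SV40 polyadenylation signal. The open reading frame begins with a short fragment of the bacteriophage lambda N protein, the peptide that binds boxB RNA hairpins. This is followed by an HA epitope (annotated as a partial match to a 3xHA tag) for detection, and then the C-terminal portion of human TNRC6C, a GW182-family protein involved in miRNA-mediated silencing. The record lists an R1503C substitution relative to the NCBI reference transcript. T7 and T3 promoters flank the insert, as is typical of this backbone.

The lambdaN fusion allows the TNRC6C fragment to be artificially tethered to a co-transfected reporter mRNA carrying boxB sites. This fits the associated study, which tested whether the C-terminal domains of the TNRC6 proteins can silence bound transcripts independently of Argonaute proteins. The depositor sequence may be theoretical rather than fully verified.
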