Features (pLannotate 1.2.2; 21 found; start..end, strand, type, name):
    140..517     +  enhancer       CMV enhancer: human cytomegalovirus immediate early enhancer
    518..729     +  promoter       CMV promoter: human cytomegalovirus (CMV) immediate early promoter
    890..1022    +  intron         chimeric intron: chimera between introns from human β-globin and immunoglobulin heavy chain genes
   1067..1085    +  promoter       T7 promoter: promoter for bacteriophage T7 RNA polymerase
   1095..1169    +  CDS            N (fragment): REGN_LAMBD - Experimental evidence at protein level: Swiss-Prot protein existence level 1. Plays a role as a transcriptional antitermination factor that allows the virus to initiate its lytic phase. Activates expression of the delayed viral early genes by modifying host RNA polymerase (RNAP) into a form that is resistant to termination signals. This antitermination function requires the host NusA protein which serves to stabilize the interaction between antitermination protein N and host RNA polymerase. From Escherichia phage lambda (Bacteriophage lambda).
   1197..1224    +  CDS            3xHA (fragment): three tandem HA epitope tags
   1272..3590    +  CDS            TNRC6C (fragment): TNR6C_HUMAN - Also known as KIAA1582. Experimental evidence at protein level: Swiss-Prot protein existence level 1. Plays a role in RNA-mediated gene silencing by micro-RNAs (miRNAs). Required for miRNA-dependent translational repression of complementary mRNAs by argonaute family proteins. As scaffoldng protein associates with argonaute proteins bound to partially complementary mRNAs and simultaneously can recruit CCR4-NOT and PAN deadenylase complexes. From Homo sapiens (Human).
   3632..3649    -  promoter       T3 promoter (fragment): promoter for bacteriophage T3 RNA polymerase
   3667..3788    -  polyA_signal   SV40 poly(A) signal: SV40 polyadenylation signal
   3811..3879    -  CDS            large T antigen (fragment): large T antigen from SV40 (simian virus 40)
   3903..3970    +  CDS            lacZα (fragment): LacZα fragment of β-galactosidase; lacZ fragment
   3974..4402    +  rep_origin     f1 ori (sequence partly withheld): f1 bacteriophage origin of replication; arrow indicates direction of (+) strand synthesis
   4430..4481    -  misc_feature   bom (fragment): basis of mobility region from pBR322
   4546..4903    +  promoter       SV40 promoter: SV40 enhancer and early promoter
   4954..5745    +  CDS            neo: KKA2_KLEPN - Also known as kan, nptII. Experimental evidence at protein level: Swiss-Prot protein existence level 1. Resistance to kanamycin, neomycin, paromomycin, ribostamycin, butirosin and gentamicin B. From Klebsiella pneumoniae.
   5812..5860    +  polyA_signal   poly(A) signal: synthetic polyadenylation signal
   5880..5934    -  misc_feature   bom (fragment): basis of mobility region from pBR322
   6036..6071    -  CDS            rop (fragment): Rop protein, which maintains plasmids at low copy number; rop
   6166..6270    +  promoter       AmpR promoter: bla
   6271..7131    +  CDS            AmpR: β-lactamase; bla; confers resistance to ampicillin, carbenicillin, and related antibiotics
   7302..7890    +  rep_origin     ori: high-copy-number ColE1/pMB1/pBR322/pUC origin of replication
>Addgene plasmid #146306 | pCIneo-lambdaN-HA-HsTNRC6C-C-term_F | depositor full sequence | sequence record 288751 | Full Sequence
TCAATATTGGCCATTAGCCATATTATTCATTGGTTATATAGCATAAATCAATATTGGCTATTGGCCATTG
CATACGTTGTATCTATATCATAATATGTACATTTATATTGGCTCATGTCCAATATGACCGCCATGTTGGC
ATTGATTATTGACTAGTTATTAATAGTAATCAATTACGGGGTCATTAGTTCATAGCCCATATATGGAGTT
CCGCGTTACATAACTTACGGTAAATGGCCCGCCTGGCTGACCGCCCAACGACCCCCGCCCATTGACGTCA
ATAATGACGTATGTTCCCATAGTAACGCCAATAGGGACTTTCCATTGACGTCAATGGGTGGAGTATTTAC
GGTAAACTGCCCACTTGGCAGTACATCAAGTGTATCATATGCCAAGTCCGCCCCCTATTGACGTCAATGA
CGGTAAATGGCCCGCCTGGCATTATGCCCAGTACATGACCTTACGGGACTTTCCTACTTGGCAGTACATC
TACGTATTAGTCATCGCTATTACCATGGTGATGCGGTTTTGGCAGTACACCAATGGGCGTGGATAGCGGT
TTGACTCACGGGGATTTCCAAGTCTCCACCCCATTGACGTCAATGGGAGTTTGTTTTGGCACCAAAATCA
ACGGGACTTTCCAAAATGTCGTAACAACTGCGATCGCCCGCCCCGTTGACGCAAATGGGCGGTAGGCGTG
TACGGTGGGAGGTCTATATAAGCAGAGCTCGTTTAGTGAACCGTCAGATCACTAGAAGCTTTATTGCGGT
AGTTTATCACAGTTAAATTGCTAACGCAGTCAGTGCTTCTGACACAACAGTCTCGAACTTAAGCTGCAGT
GACTCTCTTAAGGTAGCCTTGCAGAAGTTGGTCGTGAGGCACTGGGCAGGTAAGTATCAAGGTTACAAGA
CAGGTTTAAGGAGACCAATAGAAACTGGGCTTGTCGAGACAGAGAAGACTCTTGCGTTTCTGATAGGCAC
CTATTGGTCTTACTGACATCCACTTTGCCTTTCTCTCCACAGGTGTCCACTCCCAGTTCAATTACAGCTC
TTAAGGCTAGAGTACTTAATACGACTCACTATAGGCTAGCCACCATGGACGCACAAACACGACGACGTGA
GCGTCGCGCTGAGAAACAAGCTCAATGGAAAGCTGCAAACCCACCGCTCGAGGCTGCCCAAGCTTACACC
ATGGCCTACCCATATGATGTTCCAGATTACGCTTCACTCGACGCGGATCCCGTCGAATTCACGCGTGGTA
CCTCTAGAGTCGACGCCCCCAAAAAAGGACTTCAAAAGGGCATGAAGACGTCTGGCAAGCAGGATGAGGC
CTGGATCATGAGCCGGCTGATCAAACAACTCACAGACATGGGCTTCCCGAGAGAGCCAGCTGAGGAGGCC
TTGAAGAGTAACAATATGAATCTTGATCAGGCCATGAGCGCTCTGCTGGAAAAGAAGGTGGACGTGGACA
AGCGTGGGCTGGGAGTGACCGACCATAATGGAATGGCCGCCAAGCCCCTCGGCTGCCGCCCGCCAATCTC
CAAAGAGTCTTCCGTGGACCGCCCCACCTTTCTTGACAAGGATGGCGGCCTCGTGGAAGAGCCCACGCCT
TCACCGTTCTTGCCTTCCCCAAGCCTGAAGCTCCCCCTTTCACACAGTGCACTCCCCAGTCAGGCCCTGG
GTGGGATTGCCTCCGGGCTGGGCATGCAAAACTTGAATTCTTCTAGACAGATACCGAGTGGCAATCTGGG
TATGTTTGGCAATAGTGGAGCAGCACAAGCCAGGACCATGCAGCAGCCGCCACAGCCACCAGTGCAGCCT
CTTAACTCTTCCCAGCCCAGTCTCCGTGCTCAAGTGCCTCAGTTTCTATCCCCTCAGGTTCAAGCACAGC
TTTTGCAGTTTGCAGCAAAAAACATTGGTCTCAACCCTGCACTATTAACCTCGCCAATTAATCCTCAACA
TATGACGATGTTGAACCAGCTCTATCAGCTGCAGCTGGCATACCAACGTTTACAAATCCAGCAGCAGATG
TTACAGGCCCAGCGTAATGTGTCCGGATCCATGAGACAACAGGAGCAGCAAGTTGCGCGCACAATCACTA
ATCTGCAGCAGCAGATCCAGCAGCACCAGCGCCAGCTGGCCCAGGCCCTGCTCGTGAAGCAGCCACCACC
GCCACCGCCCCCGCCGCACCTGTCTCTGCACCCCTCTGCAGGCAAATCGGCCATGGACAGCTTCCCCTCG
CACCCACAGACTCCCGGCCTACCTGACCTGCAGACCAAAGAGCAGCAGTCTTCACCCAACACCTTTGCTC
CTTACCCTCTCGCTGGACTGAACCCAAACATGAATGTCAACAGCATGGACATGACCGGTGGCTTGTCGGT
GAAGGACCCATCCCAGTCCCAGTCACGCCTCCCCCAGTGGACGCACCCCAACTCCATGGATAACTTGCCC
AGTGCCGCTTCCCCCCTGGAGCAGAACCCTAGCAAGCATGGTGCTATCCCTGGAGGTCTAAGCATTGGGC
CTCCAGGTAAGTCCTCCATTGATGACTCCTATGGCCGGTACGATTTAATCCAGAACAGTGAGTCACCAGC
CAGTCCTCCCGTAGCTGTTCCCCATAGCTGGTCACGTGCCAAATCTGACAGTGATAAAATCTCAAATGGC
TCTAGCATCAACTGGCCCCCAGAATTCCATCCGGGAGTTCCATGGAAAGGACTGCAGAATATTGACCCTG
AGAATGACCCTGACGTCACTCCTGGCAGTGTCCCCACTGGGCCTACCATCAACACCACCATCCAGGATGT
CAACCGCTACCTCCTCAAGAGTGGAGGTAAACTGTCAGACATCAAATCGACGTGGTCCTCTGGCCCTACC
TCCCACACGCAAGCCTCTCTGTCTCATGAACTATGGAAGGTGCCCAGAAACAGTACTGCACCCACGAGGC
CACCTCCAGGGTTAACCAATCCCAAGCCCTCCTCCACCTGGGGTGCCAGCCCCCTCGGCTGGACCAGCTC
CTACTCCTCGGGTTCTGCCTGGAGCACCGACACCTCAGGAAGAACCAGCAGCTGGCTCGTTCTTCGAAAC
CTCACTCCCCAGATTGATGGTTCTACACTGCGGACATTGTGTTTGCAACATGGGCCTCTTATCACATTCC
ACCTGAATCTGACTCAAGGCAATGCTGTGGTCCGGTACAGCTCCAAGGAGGAGGCTGCCAAGGCCCAGAA
GTCTCTGCACATGTGCGTCCTGGGAAACACTACCATCCTGGCCGAGTTCGCTGGTGAAGAAGAAGTGAAT
CGCTTCTTAGCCCAAGGCCAGGCGCTGCCACCCACTTCCAGCTGGCAGTCCAGCAGCGCGTCCAGCCAGC
CGCGGCTCAGCGCAGCGGGCAGCTCCCATGGCCTGGTACGCAGCGACGCTGGCCACTGGAACGCCCCGTG
CCTGGGTGGCAAGGGGAGCAGTGAGCTGCTGTGGGGCGGGGTGCCCCAGTACTCCAGCAGCCTGTGGGGC
CCGCCCAGCGCCGACGACAGCAGGGTGATAGGCAGCCCCACGCCGCTAACCACCCTGCTGCCTGGGGACC
TGCTCAGCGGGGAGTCCCTGTAGGCGCTGCCATCATCAGCACCAGGAGAGGCGGCCGCTTCCCTTTAGTG
AGGGTTAATGCTTCGAGCAGACATGATAAGATACATTGATGAGTTTGGACAAACCACAACTAGAATGCAG
TGAAAAAAATGCTTTATTTGTGAAATTTGTGATGCTATTGCTTTATTTGTAACCATTATAAGCTGCAATA
AACAAGTTAACAACAACAATTGCATTCATTTTATGTTTCAGGTTCAGGGGGAGATGTGGGAGGTTTTTTA
AAGCAAGTAAAACCTCTACAAATGTGGTAAAATCCGATAAGGATCGATCCGGGCTGGCGTAATAGCGAAG
AGGCCCGCACCGATCGCCCTTCCCAACAGTTGCGCAGCCTGAATGGCGAATGG
[124 nt withheld, positions 3974-4097]
C
[91 nt withheld, positions 4099-4189]
A
[49 nt withheld, positions 4191-4239]
CCTTTGACGTTGGAGTCCACGTTCTTT
[37 nt withheld, positions 4267-4303]
ACCCTATCTCGGTCTATTCTTTTGATTTATAAGGGATTTTGCCGATTTCGGCCTATTGGTTAAAAAATGA
GCTGATTTAACAAAAATTTAACGCGAATTTTAACAAAATATTAACGCTTACAATTTCCTGATGCGGTATT
TTCTCCTTACGCATCTGTGCGGTATTTCACACCGCATACGCGGATCTGCGCAGCACCATGGCCTGAAATA
ACCTCTGAAAGAGGAACTTGGTTAGGTACCTTCTGAGGCGGAAAGAACCAGCTGTGGAATGTGTGTCAGT
TAGGGTGTGGAAAGTCCCCAGGCTCCCCAGCAGGCAGAAGTATGCAAAGCATGCATCTCAATTAGTCAGC
AACCAGGTGTGGAAAGTCCCCAGGCTCCCCAGCAGGCAGAAGTATGCAAAGCATGCATCTCAATTAGTCA
GCAACCATAGTCCCGCCCCTAACTCCGCCCATCCCGCCCCTAACTCCGCCCAGTTCCGCCCATTCTCCGC
CCCATGGCTGACTAATTTTTTTTATTTATGCAGAGGCCGAGGCCGCCTCGGCCTCTGAGCTATTCCAGAA
GTAGTGAGGAGGCTTTTTTGGAGGCCTAGGCTTTTGCAAAAAGCTTGATTCTTCTGACACAACAGTCTCG
AACTTAAGGCTAGAGCCACCATGATTGAACAAGATGGATTGCACGCAGGTTCTCCGGCCGCTTGGGTGGA
GAGGCTATTCGGCTATGACTGGGCACAACAGACAATCGGCTGCTCTGATGCCGCCGTGTTCCGGCTGTCA
GCGCAGGGGCGCCCGGTTCTTTTTGTCAAGACCGACCTGTCCGGTGCCCTGAATGAACTGCAGGACGAGG
CAGCGCGGCTATCGTGGCTGGCCACGACGGGCGTTCCTTGCGCAGCTGTGCTCGACGTTGTCACTGAAGC
GGGAAGGGACTGGCTGCTATTGGGCGAAGTGCCGGGGCAGGATCTCCTGTCATCTCACCTTGCTCCTGCC
GAGAAAGTATCCATCATGGCTGATGCAATGCGGCGGCTGCATACGCTTGATCCGGCTACCTGCCCATTCG
ACCACCAAGCGAAACATCGCATCGAGCGAGCACGTACTCGGATGGAAGCCGGTCTTGTCGATCAGGATGA
TCTGGACGAAGAGCATCAGGGGCTCGCGCCAGCCGAACTGTTCGCCAGGCTCAAGGCGCGCATGCCCGAC
GGCGAGGATCTCGTCGTGACCCATGGCGATGCCTGCTTGCCGAATATCATGGTGGAAAATGGCCGCTTTT
CTGGATTCATCGACTGTGGCCGGCTGGGTGTGGCGGACCGCTATCAGGACATAGCGTTGGCTACCCGTGA
TATTGCTGAAGAGCTTGGCGGCGAATGGGCTGACCGCTTCCTCGTGCTTTACGGTATCGCCGCTCCCGAT
TCGCAGCGCATCGCCTTCTATCGCCTTCTTGACGAGTTCTTCTGAGCGGGACTCTGGGGTTCGAAATGAC
CGACCAAGCGACGCCCAACCTGCCATCACGATGGCCGCAATAAAATATCTTTATTTTCATTACATCTGTG
TGTTGGTTTTTTGTGTGAATCGATAGCGATAAGGATCCGCGTATGGTGCACTCTCAGTACAATCTGCTCT
GATGCCGCATAGTTAAGCCAGCCCCGACACCCGCCAACACCCGCTGACGCGCCCTGACGGGCTTGTCTGC
TCCCGGCATCCGCTTACAGACAAGCTGTGACCGTCTCCGGGAGCTGCATGTGTCAGAGGTTTTCACCGTC
ATCACCGAAACGCGCGAGACGAAAGGGCCTCGTGATACGCCTATTTTTATAGGTTAATGTCATGATAATA
ATGGTTTCTTAGACGTCAGGTGGCACTTTTCGGGGAAATGTGCGCGGAACCCCTATTTGTTTATTTTTCT
AAATACATTCAAATATGTATCCGCTCATGAGACAATAACCCTGATAAATGCTTCAATAATATTGAAAAAG
GAAGAGTATGAGTATTCAACATTTCCGTGTCGCCCTTATTCCCTTTTTTGCGGCATTTTGCCTTCCTGTT
TTTGCTCACCCAGAAACGCTGGTGAAAGTAAAAGATGCTGAAGATCAGTTGGGTGCACGAGTGGGTTACA
TCGAACTGGATCTCAACAGCGGTAAGATCCTTGAGAGTTTTCGCCCCGAAGAACGTTTTCCAATGATGAG
CACTTTTAAAGTTCTGCTATGTGGCGCGGTATTATCCCGTATTGACGCCGGGCAAGAGCAACTCGGTCGC
CGCATACACTATTCTCAGAATGACTTGGTTGAGTACTCACCAGTCACAGAAAAGCATCTTACGGATGGCA
TGACAGTAAGAGAATTATGCAGTGCTGCCATAACCATGAGTGATAACACTGCGGCCAACTTACTTCTGAC
AACGATCGGAGGACCGAAGGAGCTAACCGCTTTTTTGCACAACATGGGGGATCATGTAACTCGCCTTGAT
CGTTGGGAACCGGAGCTGAATGAAGCCATACCAAACGACGAGCGTGACACCACGATGCCTGTAGCAATGG
CAACAACGTTGCGCAAACTATTAACTGGCGAACTACTTACTCTAGCTTCCCGGCAACAATTAATAGACTG
GATGGAGGCGGATAAAGTTGCAGGACCACTTCTGCGCTCGGCCCTTCCGGCTGGCTGGTTTATTGCTGAT
AAATCTGGAGCCGGTGAGCGTGGGTCTCGCGGTATCATTGCAGCACTGGGGCCAGATGGTAAGCCCTCCC
GTATCGTAGTTATCTACACGACGGGGAGTCAGGCAACTATGGATGAACGAAATAGACAGATCGCTGAGAT
AGGTGCCTCACTGATTAAGCATTGGTAACTGTCAGACCAAGTTTACTCATATATACTTTAGATTGATTTA
AAACTTCATTTTTAATTTAAAAGGATCTAGGTGAAGATCCTTTTTGATAATCTCATGACCAAAATCCCTT
AACGTGAGTTTTCGTTCCACTGAGCGTCAGACCCCGTAGAAAAGATCAAAGGATCTTCTTGAGATCCTTT
TTTTCTGCGCGTAATCTGCTGCTTGCAAACAAAAAAACCACCGCTACCAGCGGTGGTTTGTTTGCCGGAT
CAAGAGCTACCAACTCTTTTTCCGAAGGTAACTGGCTTCAGCAGAGCGCAGATACCAAATACTGTTCTTC
TAGTGTAGCCGTAGTTAGGCCACCACTTCAAGAACTCTGTAGCACCGCCTACATACCTCGCTCTGCTAAT
CCTGTTACCAGTGGCTGCTGCCAGTGGCGATAAGTCGTGTCTTACCGGGTTGGACTCAAGACGATAGTTA
CCGGATAAGGCGCAGCGGTCGGGCTGAACGGGGGGTTCGTGCACACAGCCCAGCTTGGAGCGAACGACCT
ACACCGAACTGAGATACCTACAGCGTGAGCTATGAGAAAGCGCCACGCTTCCCGAAGGGAGAAAGGCGGA
CAGGTATCCGGTAAGCGGCAGGGTCGGAACAGGAGAGCGCACGAGGGAGCTTCCAGGGGGAAACGCCTGG
TATCTTTATAGTCCTGTCGGGTTTCGCCACCTCTGACTTGAGCGTCGATTTTTGTGATGCTCGTCAGGGG
GGCGGAGCCTATGGAAAAACGCCAGCAACGCGGCCTTTTTACGGTTCCTGGCCTTTTGCTGGCCTTTTGC
TCACATGGCTCGACAGATCT
